>Addgene plasmid #53651 | ZBTB33A-c002 | depositor partial sequence | sequence record 83778 | insert sequence
ATGGAGAGTAGAAAACTGATTTCTGCTACAGACATTCAGTACTCTGGCAGTCTGCTGAACTCCTTGAATG
AGCAACGTGGCCATGGACTCTTCTGTGATGTTACCGTTATTGTGGAAGACCGAAAATTCCGGGCTCACAA
GAATATTCTTTCAGCTTCTAGTACCTACTTCCATCAGCTCTTCTCTGTTGCTGGGCAAGTTGTTGAACTG
AGCTTTATAAGAGCAGAGATCTTTGCAGAAATTCTCAATTATATCTATAGTTCTAAAATTGTTCGTGTTA
GATCAGATTTGCTTGATGAGTTAATTAAATCAGGGCAGTTATTAGGAGTGAAATTTATAGCAGCGCTTGG
TGTCCCATTGTGACAGTAAAGGTGGATA
