>Addgene plasmid #53651 | ZBTB33A-c002 | addgene partial sequence | sequence record 86679 | T7 5'-TAATACGACTCACTATAGGG-3'
AATAATTTTGTTTAACTTTAAGAAGGAGATATACATATGCACCATCATCATCATCATTCTTCTGGTGTAG
ATCTGGGTACCGAGAACCTGTACTTCCAATCCATGGAGAGTAGAAAACTGATTTCTGCTACAGACATTCA
GTACTCTGGCAGTCTGCTGAACTCCTTGAATGAGCAACGTGGCCATGGACTCTTCTGTGATGTTACCGTT
ATTGTGGAAGACCGAAAATTCCGGGCTCACAAGAATATTCTTTCAGCTTCTAGTACCTACTTCCATCAGC
TCTTCTCTGTTGCTGGGCAAGTTGTTGAACTGAGCTTTATAAGAGCAGAGATCTTTGCAGAAATTCTCAA
TTATATCTATAGTTCTAAAATTGTTCGTGTTAGATCAGATTTGCTTGATGAGTTAATTAAATCAGGGCAG
TTATTAGGAGTGAAATTTATAGCAGCGCTTGGTGTCCCATTGTGACAGTAAAGGTGGATACGGATCCGAA
TTCGAGCTCCGTCGACAAGCTTGCGGCCGCACTCGAGCACCACCACCACCACCACTGAGATCCGGCTGCT
AACAAAGCCCGAAAGGAAGCTGAGTTGGCTGCTGCCACCGCTGAGCAATAACTAGCATAACCCCTTGGGG
CCTCTAAACGGGTCTTGAGGGGTTTTTTGCTGAAAGGAGGAACTATATCCGGATTGGCGAATGGG
[124 nt withheld, positions 696-819]
C
[91 nt withheld, positions 821-911]
A
[41 nt withheld, positions 913-953]
GTTTTCCCCCCTTTGACGTTGGAGTCCACGTTCTTTAATAG
