[The description below was written by a language model from this plasmid's Addgene catalogue record.]
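Description:
ZBTB33A-c002 is a bacterial expression plasmid built on pNIC28-Bsa4, a pET28-derived vector from a structural genomics programme designed for ligation-independent cloning. It is a high-copy plasmid selected with kanamycin. It is propagated in a standard cloning strain, while protein production is intended for a BL21(DE3)-type host that supplies T7 RNA polymerase and carries a rare-codon tRNA helper plasmid. In the empty vector, a SacB stuffer fragment occupies the cloning site. BsaI cleavage followed by T4 polymerase treatment creates the LIC overhangs, and replacing the stuffer with the insert allows counter-selection against uncut vector, since SacB confers sucrose sensitivity.

The insert encodes ZBTB33, a zinc finger and BTB domain-containing protein. Expression is controlled by a T7 promoter with lac operator regulation, so it can be induced in DE3 lysogens. The protein carries an N-terminal hexahistidine tag followed by a TEV protease site, which allows immobilised-metal affinity purification and later removal of the tag. The record notes that the construct was designed for structure determination and may not contain the full open reading frame, so it is probably a truncated domain construct, although the exact boundaries are not stated. It also carries an E115A substitution, attributed to a mutation in the 3' cloning oligonucleotide rather than to deliberate design. The depositor comments link the construct to a deposited crystal structure, consistent with its use for producing recombinant ZBTB33 fragment for crystallography and related biophysical work. No feature table was provided, so the positions of individual elements cannot be confirmed.
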