Addgene plasmid #53651: ZBTB33A-c002
Purpose: bacterial expression plasmid
Depositing lab: Nicola Burgess-Brown. Depositing organization: University of Oxford.
Backbone
  Vector backbone: pNIC28-Bsa4
  Backbone manufacturer: SGC
  Vector type: Bacterial Expression
Growth in bacteria
  Bacterial resistance: Kanamycin, 50 μg/mL
  Growth temperature: 37°C
  Growth strain: Mach1
  Growth instructions: BL21(DE3)-R3-pRARE2 is recommended for expression
  Copy number: High Copy
Gene/Insert
  Gene/Insert name: ZBTB33A (alt name: gi|5803229)
  Mutation: Bacterial expression for structure determination; may not be full ORF, see comments. Mutation in 3' oligo sequence, E115A
  Tag / fusion protein: His6-TEV (N terminal on insert)
  Cloning method: Ligation Independent Cloning
  Sequencing primers: 5′ T7; 3′ T7-term
Terms and licenses: Academic/Nonprofit Terms; Industry Terms: Not Available to Industry
Depositor comments: T7/lac regulated, N-terminal His-tag, TEV, LIC cloning using BsaI cleavage/T4 polymerase, SacB stuffer fragment, pET28 backbone. http://www.thesgc.org/structures/3FKC/
How to cite: ZBTB33A-c002 was a gift from Nicola Burgess-Brown (Addgene plasmid # 53651 ; http://n2t.net/addgene:53651 ; RRID:Addgene_53651)
